>Addgene plasmid #197140 | pRS191 | addgene full sequence | sequence record 392613 | Addgene NGS Result
GAAAAAAACTTTGAACCACTGTCTGAGGCTTGAGAATGAACCAAGATCCAAACTCAAAAAGGGCAAATTC
CAAGGAGAATTACATCAAGTGCCAAGCTGGCCTAACTTCAGTCTCCACCCACTCAGTGTGGGGAAACTCC
ATCGCATAAAACCCCTCCCCCCAACCTAAAGACGACGTACTCCAAAAGCTCGAGAACTAATCGAGGTGCC
TGGACGGCGCCCGGTACTCCGTGGAGTCACATGAAGCGACGGCTGAGGACGGAAAGGCCCTTTTCCTTTG
TGTGGGTGACTCACCCGCCCGCTCTCCCGAGCGCCGCGTCCTCCATTTTGAGCTCCCTGCAGCAGGGCCG
GGAAGCGGCCATCTTTCCGCTCACGCAACTGGTGCCGACCGGGCCAGCCTTGCCGCCCAGGGCGGGGCGA
TACACGGCGGCGCGAGGCCAGGCACCAGAGCAGGCCGGCCAGCTTGAGACTACCCCCGTCCGATTCTCGG
TGGCCGCGCTCGCAGGCCCCGCCTCGCCGAACATGTGCGCTGGGACGCACGGGCCCCGTCGCCGCCCGCG
GCCCCAAAAACCGAAATACCAGTGTGCAGATCTTGGCCCGCATTTACAAGACTATCTTGCCAGAAAAAAA
GCGTCGCAGCAGGTCATCAAAAATTTTAAATGGCTAGAGACTTATCGAAAGCAGCGAGACAGGCGCGAAG
GTGCCACCAGATTCGCACGCGGCGGCCCCAGCGCCCAGGCCAGGCCTCAACTCAAGCACGAGGCGAAGGG
GCTCCTTAAGCGCAAGGCCTCGAACTCTCCCACCCACTTCCAACCCGAAGCTCGGGATCAAGAATCACGT
ACTGCAGCCAGGTGGAAGTAATTCAAGGCACGCAAGGGCCATAACCCGTAAAGAGGCCAGGCCCGCGGGA
ACCACACACGGCACTTACCTGTGTTCTGGCGGCAAACCCGTTGCGAAAAAGAACGTTCACGGCGACTACT
GCACTTATATACGGTTCTCCCCCACCCTCGGGAAAAAGGCGGAGCCAGTACACGACATCACTTTCCCAGT
TTACCCCGCGCCACCTTCTCTAGGCACCGGATCAATTGCCGACCCCTCCCCCCAACTTCTCGGGGACTGT
GGGCGATGTGCGCTCTGCCCACTGACGGGCACGGATCCAATTCTACCGGGTAGGGGAGGCGCTTTTCCCA
AGGCAGTCTGGAGCATGCGCTTTAGCAGCCCCGCTGGGCACTTGGCGCTACACAAGTGGCCTCTGGCCTC
GCACACATTCCACATCCACCGGTAGGCGCCAACCGGCTCCGTTCTTTGGTGGCCCCTTCGCGCCACCTTC
TACTCCTCCCCTAGTCAGGAAGTTCCCCCCCGCCCCGCAGCTCGCGTCGTGCAGGACGTGACAAATGGAA
GTAGCACGTCTCACTAGTCTCGTGCAGATGGACAGCACCGCTGAGCAATGGAAGCGGGTAGGCCTTTGGG
GCAGCGGCCAATAGCAGCTTTGCTCCTTCGCTTTCTGGGCTCAGAGGCTGGGAAGGGGTGGGTCCGGGGG
CGGGCTCAGGGGCGGGCTCAGGGGCGGGGCGGGCGCCCGAAGGTCCTCCGGAGGCCCGGCATTCTGCACG
CTTCAAAAGCGCACGTCTGCCGCGCTGTTCTCCTCTTCCTCATCTCCGGGCCTTTCGACCTGCAGTTAAC
GCCGCCATGACCGAGTACAAGCCCACGGTGCGCCTCGCCACCCGCGACGACGTCCCCCGGGCCGTACGCA
CCCTCGCCGCCGCGTTCGCCGACTACCCCGCCACGCGCCACACCGTCGACCCGGACCGCCACATCGAGCG
GGTCACCGAGCTGCAAGAACTCTTCCTCACGCGCGTCGGGCTCGACATCGGCAAGGTGTGGGTCGCGGAC
GACGGCGCCGCGGTGGCGGTCTGGACCACGCCGGAGAGCGTCGAAGCGGGGGCGGTGTTCGCCGAGATCG
GCCCGCGCATGGCCGAGTTGAGCGGTTCCCGGCTGGCCGCGCAGCAACAGATGGAAGGCCTCCTGGCGCC
GCACCGGCCCAAGGAGCCCGCGTGGTTCCTGGCCACCGTCGGCGTCTCGCCCGACCACCAGGGCAAGGGT
CTGGGCAGCGCCGTCGTGCTCCCCGGAGTGGAGGCGGCCGAGCGCGCCGGGGTGCCCGCCTTCCTGGAGA
CCTCCGCGCCCCGCAACCTCCCCTTCTACGAGCGGCTCGGCTTCACCGTCACCGCCGACGTCGAGGTGCC
CGAAGGACCGCGCACCTGGTGCATGACCCGCAAGCCCGGTGCCTAGACGCGTCTGGAACAATCAACCTCT
GGATTACAAAATTTGTGAAAGATTGACTGGTATTCTTAACTATGTTGCTCCTTTTACGCTATGTGGATAC
GCTGCTTTAATGCCTTTGTATCATGCTATTGCTTCCCGTATGGCTTTCATTTTCTCCTCCTTGTATAAAT
CCTGGTTGCTGTCTCTTTATGAGGAGTTGTGGCCCGTTGTCAGGCAACGTGGCGTGGTGTGCACTGTGTT
TGCTGACGCAACCCCCACTGGTTGGGGCATTGCCACCACCTGTCAGCTCCTTTCCGGGACTTTCGCTTTC
CCCCTCCCTATTGCCACGGCGGAACTCATCGCCGCCTGCCTTGCCCGCTGCTGGACAGGGGCTCGGCTGT
TGGGCACTGACAATTCCGTGGTGTTGTCGGGGAAGCTGACGTCCTTTCCATGGCTGCTCGCCTGTGTTGC
CACCTGGATTCTGCGCGGGACGTCCTTCTGCTACGTCCCTTCGGCCCTCAATCCAGCGGACCTTCCTTCC
CGCGGCCTGCTGCCGGCTCTGCGGCCTCTTCCGCGTCTTCGCCTTCGCCCTCAGACGAGTCGGATCTCCC
TTTGGGCCGCCTCCCCGCCTGGAATTAATTCTGCAGTCGAGACCTAGAAAAACATGGAGCAATCACAAGT
AGCAATACAGCAGCTACCAATGCTGATTGTGCCTGGCTAGAAGCACAAGAGGAGGAGGAGGTGGGTTTTC
CAGTCACACCTCAGGTACCTTTAAGACCAATGACTTACAAGGCAGCTGTAGATCTTAGCCACTTTTTAAA
AGAAAAGAGGGGACTGGAAGGGCTAATTCACTCCCAACGAAGACAAGATCTGCTTTTTGCTTGTACTGGG
TCTCTCTGGTTAGACCAGATCTGAGCCTGGGAGCTCTCTGGCTAACTAGGGAACCCACTGCTTAAGCCTC
AATAAAGCTTGCCTTGAGTGCTTCAAGTAGTGTGTGCCCGTCTGTTGTGTGACTCTGGTAACTAGAGATC
CCTCAGACCCTTTTAGTCAGTGTGGAAAATCTCTAGCAGTAGTAGTTCATGTCATCTTATTATTCAGTAT
TTATAACTTGCAAAGAAATGAATATCAGAGAGTGAGAGGCCTTGACATTGCTAGCGTTTTACCGTCGACC
TCTAGCTAGAGCTTGGCGTAATCATGGTCATAGCTGTTTCCTGTGTGAAATTGTTATCCGCTCACAATTC
CACACAACATACGAGCCGGAAGCATAAAGTGTAAAGCCTGGGGTGCCTAATGAGTGAGCTAACTCACATT
AATTGCGTTGCGCTCACTGCCCGCTTTCCAGTCGGGAAACCTGTCGTGCCAGCTGCATTAATGAATCGGC
CAACGCGCGGGGAGAGGCGGTTTGCGTATTGGGCGCTCTTCCGCTTCCTCGCTCACTGACTCGCTGCGCT
CGGTCGTTCGGCTGCGGCGAGCGGTATCAGCTCACTCAAAGGCGGTAATACGGTTATCCACAGAATCAGG
GGATAACGCAGGAAAGAACATGTGAGCAAAAGGCCAGCAAAAGGCCAGGAACCGTAAAAAGGCCGCGTTG
CTGGCGTTTTTCCATAGGCTCCGCCCCCCTGACGAGCATCACAAAAATCGACGCTCAAGTCAGAGGTGGC
GAAACCCGACAGGACTATAAAGATACCAGGCGTTTCCCCCTGGAAGCTCCCTCGTGCGCTCTCCTGTTCC
GACCCTGCCGCTTACCGGATACCTGTCCGCCTTTCTCCCTTCGGGAAGCGTGGCGCTTTCTCATAGCTCA
CGCTGTAGGTATCTCAGTTCGGTGTAGGTCGTTCGCTCCAAGCTGGGCTGTGTGCACGAACCCCCCGTTC
AGCCCGACCGCTGCGCCTTATCCGGTAACTATCGTCTTGAGTCCAACCCGGTAAGACACGACTTATCGCC
ACTGGCAGCAGCCACTGGTAACAGGATTAGCAGAGCGAGGTATGTAGGCGGTGCTACAGAGTTCTTGAAG
TGGTGGCCTAACTACGGCTACACTAGAAGAACAGTATTTGGTATCTGCGCTCTGCTGAAGCCAGTTACCT
TCGGAAAAAGAGTTGGTAGCTCTTGATCCGGCAAACAAACCACCGCTGGTAGCGGTGGTTTTTTTGTTTG
CAAGCAGCAGATTACGCGCAGAAAAAAAGGATCTCAAGAAGATCCTTTGATCTTTTCTACGGGGTCTGAC
GCTCAGTGGAACGAAAACTCACGTTAAGGGATTTTGGTCATGAGATTATCAAAAAGGATCTTCACCTAGA
TCCTTTTAAATTAAAAATGAAGTTTTAAATCAATCTAAAGTACTGAGAGATCCCCTCATAATTTCCCCAA
AGCGTAACCATGTGTGAATAAATTTTGAGCTAGTAGGGTTGCAGCCACGAGTAAGTCTTCCCTTGTTATT
GTGTAGCCAGAATGCCGCAAAACTTCCATGCCTAAGCGAACTGTTGAGAGTACGTTTCGATTTCTGACTG
TGTTAGCCTGGAAGTGCTTGTCCCAACCTTGTTTCTGAGCATGAACGCCCGCAAGCCAACATGTTAGTTG
AAGCATCAGGGCGATTAGCAGCATGATATCAAAACGCTCTGAGCTGCTCGTTCGGCTATGGCGTAGGCCT
AGTCCGTAGGCAGGACTTTTCAAGTCTCGGAAGGTTTCTTCAATCTGCATTCGCTTCGAATAGATATTAA
CAAGTTGTTTGGGTGTTCGAATTTCAACAGGTAAGTTAGTTGCTAGAACCCATGGCTCCTTTGCCGACGC
TGAGTAGATTTTAGGTGACGGGTGGTGACAATGAGTCCGTGTCGAGCGCTGATTTTTTCGGCCTTTAGAG
CGAGATTTATACAATAGAATTTGGCATGAGATTGGATTGCTTTTAGTCAGCCTCTTATAGCCTAAAGTCT
TTGAGTGACTAGATGACATATCATGTAAGTTGCTGATAGGTTTCCAGTTTTCCGCTCCTAGGTCTGCATA
TTGTACTTTTCCTCTTACTCGACTTAACCAGTACCAACCCAGCTTCTCAACGGATTTATACCATGGCACT
TTAAAGCCAGCATCACTGACAATGAGCGGTGTGGTGTTACTCGGTAGAATGCTCGCAAGGTCGGCTAGAA
ATTGGTCATGAGCTTTCTTTGAACATTGCTCTGAAAGCGGGAACGCTTTCTCATAAAGAGTAACAGAACG
ACCGTGTAGTGCGACTGAAGCTCGCAATACCATAAGTCGTTTTTGCTCACGAATATCAGACCAGTCAACA
AGTACAATGGGCATCGTATTGCCCGAACAGATAAAGCTAGCATGCCAACGGTATACAGCGAGTCGCTCTT
TGTGGAGGTGACGATTACCTAACAATCGGTCGATTCGTTTGATGTTATGTTTTGTTCTCGCTTTGGTTGG
CAGGTTACGGCCAAGTTCGGTAAGAGTGAGAGTTTTACAGTCAAGTAATGCGTGGCAAGCCAACGTTAAG
CTGTTGAGTCGTTTTAAGTGTAATTCGGGGCAGAATTGGTAAAGAGAGTCGTGTAAAATATCGAGTTCGC
ACATCTTGTTGTCTGATTATTGATTTTTCGCGAAACCATTTGATCATATGACAAGATGTGTATCCACCTT
AACTTAATGATTTTTACCAAAATCATTAGGGGATTCATCAGTCTAAAGTATATATGAGTAAACTTGGTCT
GACAGTTACCAATGCTTAATCAGTGAGGCACCTATCTCAGCGATCTGTCTATTTCGTTCATCCATAGTTG
CCTGACTCCCCGTCGTGTAGATAACTACGATACGGGAGGGCTTACCATCTGGCCCCAGTGCTGCAATGAT
ACCGCGAGACCCACGCTCACCGGCTCCAGATTTATCAGCAATAAACCAGCCAGCCGGAAGGGCCGAGCGC
AGAAGTGGTCCTGCAACTTTATCCGCCTCCATCCAGTCTATTAATTGTTGCCGGGAAGCTAGAGTAAGTA
GTTCGCCAGTTAATAGTTTGCGCAACGTTGTTGCCATTGCTACAGGCATCGTGGTGTCACGCTCGTCGTT
TGGTATGGCTTCATTCAGCTCCGGTTCCCAACGATCAAGGCGAGTTACATGATCCCCCATGTTGTGCAAA
AAAGCGGTTAGCTCCTTCGGTCCTCCGATCGTTGTCAGAAGTAAGTTGGCCGCAGTGTTATCACTCATGG
TTATGGCAGCACTGCATAATTCTCTTACTGTCATGCCATCCGTAAGATGCTTTTCTGTGACTGGTGAGTA
CTCAACCAAGTCATTCTGAGAATAGTGTATGCGGCGACCGAGTTGCTCTTGCCCGGCGTCAATACGGGAT
AATACCGCGCCACATAGCAGAACTTTAAAAGTGCTCATCATTGGAAAACGTTCTTCGGGGCGAAAACTCT
CAAGGATCTTACCGCTGTTGAGATCCAGTTCGATGTAACCCACTCGTGCACCCAACTGATCTTCAGCATC
TTTTACTTTCACCAGCGTTTCTGGGTGAGCAAAAACAGGAAGGCAAAATGCCGCAAAAAAGGGAATAAGG
GCGACACGGAAATGTTGAATACTCATACTCTTCCTTTTTCAATATTATTGAAGCATTTATCAGGGTTATT
GTCTCATGAGCGGATACATATTTGAATGTATTTAGAAAAATAAACAAATAGGGGTTCCGCGCACATTTCC
CCGAAAAGTGCCACCTGACGTCGACGGATCGGGAGATCAACTTGTTTATTGCAGCTTATAATGGTTACAA
ATAAAGCAATAGCATCACAAATTTCACAAATAAAGCATTTTTTTCACTGCATTCTAGTTGTGGTTTGTCC
AAACTCATCAATGTATCTTATCATGTCTGGATCAACTGGATAACTCAAGCTAACCAAAATCATCCCAAAC
TTCCCACCCCATACCCTATTACCACTGCCAATTACCTGTGGTTTCATTTACTCTAAACCTGTGATTCCTC
TGAATTATTTTCATTTTAAAGAAATTGTATTTGTTAAATATGTACTACAAACTTAGTAGTTGGAAGGGCT
AATTCACTCCCAAAGAAGACAAGATATCCTTGATCTGTGGATCTACCACACACAAGGCTACTTCCCTGAT
TAGCAGAACTACACACCAGGGCCAGGGGTCAGATATCCACTGACCTTTGGATGGTGCTACAAGCTAGTAC
CAGTTGAGCCAGATAAGGTAGAAGAGGCCAATAAAGGAGAGAACACCAGCTTGTTACACCCTGTGAGCCT
GCATGGGATGGATGACCCGGAGAGAGAAGTGTTAGAGTGGAGGTTTGACAGCCGCCTAGCATTTCATCAC
GTGGCCCGAGAGCTGCATCCGGAGTACTTCAAGAACTGCTGATATCGAGCTTGCTACAAGGGACTTTCCG
CTGGGGACTTTCCAGGGAGGCGTGGCCTGGGCGGGACTGGGGAGTGGCGAGCCCTCAGATCCTGCATATA
AGCAGCTGCTTTTTGCCTGTACTGGGTCTCTCTGGTTAGACCAGATCTGAGCCTGGGAGCTCTCTGGCTA
ACTAGGGAACCCACTGCTTAAGCCTCAATAAAGCTTGCCTTGAGTGCTTCAAGTAGTGTGTGCCCGTCTG
TTGTGTGACTCTGGTAACTAGAGATCCCTCAGACCCTTTTAGTCAGTGTGGAAAATCTCTAGCAGTGGCG
CCCGAACAGGGACTTGAAAGCGAAAGGGAAACCAGAGGAGCTCTCTCGACGCAGGACTCGGCTTGCTGAA
GCGCGCACGGCAAGAGGCGAGGGGCGGCGACTGGTGAGTACGCCAAAAATTTTGACTAGCGGAGGCTAGA
AGGAGAGAGATGGGTGCGAGAGCGTCAGTATTAAGCGGGGGAGAATTAGATCGCGATGGGAAAAAATTCG
GTTAAGGCCAGGGGGAAAGAAAAAATATAAATTAAAACATATAGTATGGGCAAGCAGGGAGCTAGAACGA
TTCGCAGTTAATCCTGGCCTGTTAGAAACATCAGAAGGCTGTAGACAAATACTGGGACAGCTACAACCAT
CCCTTCAGACAGGATCAGAAGAACTTAGATCATTATATAATACAGTAGCAACCCTCTATTGTGTGCATCA
AAGGATAGAGATAAAAGACACCAAGGAAGCTTTAGACAAGATAGAGGAAGAGCAAAACAAAAGTAAGACC
ACCGCACAGCAAGCGGCCGGCCGCTGATCTTCAGACCTGGAGGAGGAGATATGAGGGACAATTGGAGAAG
TGAATTATATAAATATAAAGTAGTAAAAATTGAACCATTAGGAGTAGCACCCACCAAGGCAAAGAGAAGA
GTGGTGCAGAGAGAAAAAAGAGCAGTGGGAATAGGAGCTTTGTTCCTTGGGTTCTTGGGAGCAGCAGGAA
GCACTATGGGCGCAGCGTCAATGACGCTGACGGTACAGGCCAGACAATTATTGTCTGGTATAGTGCAGCA
GCAGAACAATTTGCTGAGGGCTATTGAGGCGCAACAGCATCTGTTGCAACTCACAGTCTGGGGCATCAAG
CAGCTCCAGGCAAGAATCCTGGCTGTGGAAAGATACCTAAAGGATCAACAGCTCCTGGGGATTTGGGGTT
GCTCTGGAAAACTCATTTGCACCACTGCTGTGCCTTGGAATGCTAGTTGGAGTAATAAATCTCTGGAACA
GATTTGGAATCACACGACCTGGATGGAGTGGGACAGAGAAATTAACAATTACACAAGCTTAATACACTCC
TTAATTGAAGAATCGCAAAACCAGCAAGAAAAGAATGAACAAGAATTATTGGAATTAGATAAATGGGCAA
GTTTGTGGAATTGGTTTAACATAACAAATTGGCTGTGGTATATAAAATTATTCATAATGATAGTAGGAGG
CTTGGTAGGTTTAAGAATAGTTTTTGCTGTACTTTCTATAGTGAATAGAGTTAGGCAGGGATATTCACCA
TTATCGTTTCAGACCCACCTCCCAACCCCGAGGGGACCCGACAGGCCCGAAGGAATAGAAGAAGAAGGTG
GAGAGAGAGACAGAGACAGATCCATTCGATTAGTGAACGGATCTCGACGGTATCGCCTTTAAAAGAAAAG
GGGGGATTGGGGGGTACAGTGCAGGGGAAAGAATAGTAGACATAATAGCAACAGACATACAAACTAAAGA
ATTACAAAAACAAATTACAAAAATTCAAAATTTTCGGGTTTATTACAGGGACAGCAGAGATCCAGTTTAT
CGATCCCGGTAGAATTGGATCCTTTTTTTTTTTTTTTTTTTTTTTTTTTTTTGACCATGGTAATACTCTA
GACTCCGTGGTGGGTTTTGTCCTTTACGCTCTTTACTTGTACAGCTCGTCCATGCCGAGAGTGATCCCGG
CGGCGGTCACGAACTCCAGCAGGACCATGTGATCGCGCTTCTCGTTGGGGTCTTTGCTCAGGGCGGACTG
GGTGCTCAGGTAGTGGTTGTCGGGCAGCAGCACGGGGCCGTCGCCGATGGGGGTGTTCTGCTGGTAGTGG
TCGGCGAGCTGCACGCTGCCGTCCTCGATGTTGTGGCGGATCTTGAAGTTCACCTTGATGCCGTTCTTCT
GCTTGTCGGCCATGATATAGACGTTGTGGCTGTTGTAGTTGTACTCCAGCTTGTGCCCCAGGATGTTGCC
GTCCTCCTTGAAGTCGATGCCCTTCAGCTCGATGCGGTTCACCAGGGTGTCGCCCTCGAACTTCACCTCG
GCGCGGGTCTTGTAGTTGCCGTCGTCCTTGAAGAAGATGGTGCGCTCCTGGACGTAGCCTTCGGGCATGG
CGGACTTGAAGAAGTCGTGCTGCTTCATGTGGTCGGGGTAGCGGCTGAAGCACTGCACGCCGTAGGTCAG
GGTGGTCACGAGGGTGGGCCAGGGCACGGGCAGCTTGCCGGTGGTGCAGATGAACTTCAGGGTCAGCTTG
CCGTAGGTGGCATCGCCCTCGCCCTCGCCGGACACGCTGAACTTGTGGCCGTTTACGTCGCCGTCCAGCT
CGACCAGGATGGGCACCACCCCGGTGAACAGCTCCTCGCCCTTGCTCACCACGGTCACCCTGACACGCTC
GGGAATTCACCGGAAATAGATCCTCTAGTAGAGTTCACGACACCTGAAATGGAA
Features (pLannotate 1.2.2; 25 found; start..end, strand, type, name):
    929..1140    -  promoter       EF-1α core promoter: core promoter for human elongation factor EF-1α
   1168..1667    +  promoter       PGK promoter: mouse phosphoglycerate kinase 1 promoter
   1687..2284    +  CDS            PuroR (fragment): puromycin N-acetyltransferase; pac from Streptomyces alboniger; confers resistance to puromycin
   2300..2888    +  misc_feature   WPRE: woodchuck hepatitis virus posttranscriptional regulatory element
   2905..3093    +  CDS            nef (fragment): NEF_HV1Z2 - Experimental evidence at protein level: Swiss-Prot protein existence level 1. Extracellular Nef protein targets CD4(+) T-lymphocytes for apoptosis by interacting with CXCR4 surface receptors. From Human immunodeficiency virus type 1 group M subtype D (isolate Z2/CDC-Z34) (HIV-1).
   3095..3328    +  LTR            3' LTR (ΔU3): self-inactivating 3' long terminal repeat (LTR) from HIV-1
   3481..3497    -  protein_bind   lac operator: The lac repressor binds to the lac operator to inhibit transcription in E. coli. This inhibition can be relieved by adding lactose or isopropyl-β-D-thiogalactopyranoside (IPTG). lac repressor encoded by lacI
   3505..3535    -  promoter       lac promoter: promoter for the E. coli lac operon
   3550..3571    -  protein_bind   CAP binding site: CAP binding activates transcription in the presence of cAMP. E. coli catabolite activator protein
   3584..3676    -  CDS            lacI (fragment): lac repressor; lacI; The lac repressor binds to the lac operator to inhibit transcription in E. coli. This inhibition can be relieved by adding lactose or isopropyl-β-D-thiogalactopyranoside (IPTG).
   3859..4447    -  rep_origin     ori: high-copy-number ColE1/pMB1/pBR322/pUC origin of replication
   5806..5875    +  ncRNA          RNA-OUT: Accession: RF00240 - RNA-OUT
   5956..6816    -  CDS            AmpR: β-lactamase; bla; confers resistance to ampicillin, carbenicillin, and related antibiotics
   6817..6921    -  promoter       AmpR promoter: bla
   6969..7103    +  polyA_signal   SV40 poly(A) signal: SV40 polyadenylation signal
   7270..7599    +  CDS            nef (fragment): NEF_HV1BR - Experimental evidence at protein level: Swiss-Prot protein existence level 1. Extracellular Nef protein targets CD4(+) T-lymphocytes for apoptosis by interacting with CXCR4 surface receptors (PubMed:14990729). From Human immunodeficiency virus type 1 group M subtype B (isolate BRU/LAI) (HIV-1).
   7647..7904    +  LTR            5' LTR (truncated): truncated 5' long terminal repeat (LTR) from HIV-1
   7951..8076    +  misc_feature   HIV-1 Ψ: packaging signal of human immunodeficiency virus type 1
   8060..8398    +  CDS            HIV-1 gag (fragment): gag protein from human immunodeficiency virus 1; gag
   8573..8806    +  misc_feature   RRE: The Rev response element (RRE) of HIV-1 allows for Rev-dependent mRNA export from the nucleus to the cytoplasm.
   9183..9283    +  CDS            Rev (fragment): human immunodeficiency virus 1 (HIV-1) Rev protein; rev; enhances nuclear export of unspliced and incompletely spliced viral mRNAs
   9298..9413    +  misc_feature   cPPT/CTS: central polypurine tract and central termination sequence of HIV-1 (lacking the first T)
   9469..9486    -  promoter       ARG4 promoter (fragment): S. cerevisiae ARG4
   9553..10271   -  CDS            EGFP (fragment): the original enhanced GFP (Yang et al., 1996) mammalian codon-optimized
  10334..928     -  intron         EF-1α intron A (across the origin): intron upstream of the start codon of human EF-1α
