[The description below was written by a language model from this plasmid's Addgene catalogue record and pLannotate feature annotations shown in this document.]
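Description:
pRS191 is a self-inactivating HIV-1-based lentiviral reporter plasmid built on the Takara pLVSIN-CMV_Pur backbone, serving as an scCloneSelect C-to-T base-editing reporter that carries the BC-C1 barcode in its EF1a-promoter version. In bacteria it is maintained through a high-copy ColE1/pUC-type origin and ampicillin resistance (AmpR). The depositor notes that the plasmid is relatively unstable because of repetitive and retrovirus-derived sequences. An IS4-like ISVsa5-family transposase insertion also lies between the origin and AmpR, consistent with the unannotated gap and RNA-OUT hit there, and is said not to affect function.

The viral portion runs from a truncated 5' LTR through the Ψ packaging signal, partial gag, RRE and cPPT/CTS to a WPRE and a ΔU3 3' LTR, so the integrated provirus lacks LTR promoter activity. Two cassettes sit inside it. The reporter cassette is annotated on the minus strand, in reverse orientation relative to the viral genome: the EF-1α core promoter and intron A drive an EGFP coding sequence carrying the M1V mutation, which removes the normal start codon. Given the stated C-to-T reporter purpose, fluorescence presumably depends on a targeted base edit restoring a start codon in a barcode-dependent manner, although the barcode itself is not annotated in the feature table and the record does not spell out the mechanism. A short ARG4 promoter hit near EGFP is probably a spurious annotation match. Downstream, in the forward orientation, a mouse PGK promoter drives puromycin N-acetyltransferase for selection of transduced mammalian cells. The construct is intended for barcoding mammalian cell populations by lentiviral transduction, so that a clone bearing a chosen barcode can be made fluorescent and isolated.
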