Addgene plasmid #197140: pRS191
Purpose: scCloneSelect C-to-T reporter encoding BC-C1 barcode (EF1a promoter version)
Depositing lab: Nozomu Yachie. Depositing organization: University of British Columbia. Publication: A multi-kingdom genetic barcoding system for precise clone isolation. Ishiguro S, Ishida K, Sakata RC, Ichiraku M, Takimoto R, Yogo R, Kijima Y, Mori H, Tanaka M, King S, Tarumoto S, Tsujimura T, Bashth O, Masuyama N, Adel A, Toyoshima H, Seki M, Oh JH, Archambault AS, Nishida K, Kondo A, Kuhara S, Aburatani H, Klein Geltink RI, Yamamoto T, Shakiba N, Takashima Y, Yachie N. Nat Biotechnol. 2025 May 21. doi: 10.1038/s41587-025-02649-1. PubMed 40399693.
Backbone
  Vector backbone: pLVSIN-CMV_Pur
  Backbone manufacturer: Takara
  Vector type: Mammalian Expression, Lentiviral
  Selectable markers: Puromycin
Growth in bacteria
  Bacterial resistance: Ampicillin, 100 μg/mL
  Growth temperature: 30°C
  Growth strain: NEB Stable
  Copy number: High Copy
Gene/Insert
  Gene/Insert name: EGFP
  Species: Synthetic
  Mutation: EGFP(M1V)
  Promoter: EF1a
  Cloning method: Restriction Enzyme; 5′ cloning site Unknown (unknown if destroyed)
Terms and licenses: Academic/Nonprofit Terms; Industry Terms: Not Available to Industry
Depositor comments: https://benchling.com/s/seq-SQhsac55VYNDxqJpK2FA?m=slm-KmcpE6d4TBSFiIjKo1yD Please visit https://www.biorxiv.org/content/10.1101/2023.01.18.524633v1 for bioRxiv preprint. This plasmid is relatively unstable due to repetitive sequences and other genetic element cloned from retrovirus. Please be sure to use NEB stable cells and incubate at 30C. An IS4-like element ISVsa5 family transposase is also present between the ori and Ampicillin, but it will not affect plasmid function.
How to cite: pRS191 was a gift from Nozomu Yachie (Addgene plasmid # 197140 ; http://n2t.net/addgene:197140 ; RRID:Addgene_197140)
